Addgene plasmid #214352: pCMV-SlugCas9-NNG-P2A-puro
Depositing lab: Yongming Wang. Publication: Phage-assisted evolution of compact Cas9 variants targeting a simple NNG PAM. Qi T, Wang Y, Yang Y, Gao S, Liu J, Huang Q, Tian Y, Tang J, Zheng WV, Wang Y. Nat Chem Biol. 2023 Dec 5. doi: 10.1038/s41589-023-01481-5. PubMed 38052959.
Backbone
  Vector backbone: CMV
  Vector type: Mammalian Expression
Growth in bacteria
  Bacterial resistance: Ampicillin, 100 μg/mL
  Growth temperature: 37°C
  Growth strain: DH5alpha
  Copy number: High Copy
Gene/Insert
  Gene/Insert name: SlugCas9-NNG and puromycin resistance genes
  Species: Synthetic
  Mutation: Q782R/S888R/L906R/N984S/E1012K/K1016I
  Cloning method: Gibson Cloning
Terms and licenses: Academic/Nonprofit Terms; Industry Terms: Not Available to Industry
How to cite: pCMV-SlugCas9-NNG-P2A-puro was a gift from Yongming Wang (Addgene plasmid # 214352 ; http://n2t.net/addgene:214352 ; RRID:Addgene_214352)
