[The description below was written by a language model from this plasmid's Addgene catalogue record and pLannotate feature annotations shown in this document.]
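Description:
pCMV-SlugCas9-NNG-P2A-puro is a 7,370-nt mammalian expression plasmid that delivers an engineered compact Cas9 together with a puromycin selection marker. It is maintained in E. coli as a high-copy plasmid through a ColE1/pUC-type origin and is selected with ampicillin via the β-lactamase gene and its native promoter. The remaining bacterial features in the annotation (lac promoter and operator, CAP site, and short fragments of lacI, bom, an MCS and the SV40 promoter) are backbone remnants with no evident role in the payload.

The expression cassette is driven by the human CMV immediate-early enhancer and promoter, with a T7 promoter just downstream that could support in vitro transcription. The main open reading frame, which the annotation tool matched by homology to Staphylococcus aureus Cas9, is recorded in the catalogue as SlugCas9-NNG, a synthetic variant carrying the substitutions Q782R, S888R, L906R, N984S, E1012K and K1016I. According to the associated publication title, this variant arose from phage-assisted evolution of compact Cas9 proteins to recognise a simple NNG PAM, broadening the range of targetable sites. As the name indicates, the nuclease is joined through a P2A self-cleaving peptide to puromycin N-acetyltransferase, so a single transcript yields both proteins, and a bovine growth hormone polyadenylation signal terminates the unit. The P2A itself and any nuclear localisation signals or tags are not annotated in the feature table.

No guide RNA cassette is annotated, so the sgRNA would presumably be supplied separately. The plasmid is suited to transient transfection for genome editing in mammalian cells, with puromycin used to enrich cells expressing the nuclease.
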