Features (pLannotate 1.2.2; 16 found; start..end, strand, type, name):
    132..335     +  promoter       CMV promoter: human cytomegalovirus (CMV) immediate early promoter
    377..395     +  promoter       T7 promoter: promoter for bacteriophage T7 RNA polymerase
    469..3621    +  CDS            cas9: CAS9_STAAU - Experimental evidence at protein level: Swiss-Prot protein existence level 1. CRISPR (clustered regularly interspaced short palindromic repeat) is an adaptive immune system that provides protection against mobile genetic elements (viruses, transposable elements and conjugative plasmids). CRISPR clusters contain spacers, sequences complementary to antecedent mobile elements, and target invading nucleic acids. CRISPR clusters are transcribed and processed into CRISPR RNA (crRNA). In type II CRISPR systems correct processing of pre-crRNA requires a trans- encoded small RNA (tracrRNA)
   3754..4351    +  CDS            PuroR (fragment): puromycin N-acetyltransferase; pac from Streptomyces; confers resistance to puromycin
   4438..4662    +  polyA_signal   bGH poly(A) signal: bovine growth hormone polyadenylation signal
   4666..4687    +  promoter       SV40 promoter (fragment): SV40 enhancer and early promoter
   4692..4708    +  misc_feature   MCS (fragment): pBluescript multiple cloning site
   4757..4773    -  protein_bind   lac operator: The lac repressor binds to the lac operator to inhibit transcription in E. coli. This inhibition can be relieved by adding lactose or isopropyl-β-D-thiogalactopyranoside (IPTG). lac repressor encoded by lacI
   4781..4811    -  promoter       lac promoter: promoter for the E. coli lac operon
   4826..4847    -  protein_bind   CAP binding site: CAP binding activates transcription in the presence of cAMP. E. coli catabolite activator protein
   4860..4950    -  CDS            lacI (fragment): lac repressor; lacI; The lac repressor binds to the lac operator to inhibit transcription in E. coli. This inhibition can be relieved by adding lactose or isopropyl-β-D-thiogalactopyranoside (IPTG).
   5128..5716    -  rep_origin     ori: high-copy-number ColE1/pMB1/pBR322/pUC origin of replication
   5887..6747    -  CDS            AmpR: β-lactamase; bla; confers resistance to ampicillin, carbenicillin, and related antibiotics
   6748..6852    -  promoter       AmpR promoter: bla
   6923..6967    -  misc_feature   bom (fragment): basis of mobility region from pBR322
   7122..131     +  enhancer       CMV enhancer (across the origin): human cytomegalovirus immediate early enhancer
>Addgene plasmid #214352 | pCMV-SlugCas9-NNG-P2A-puro | addgene full sequence | sequence record 424418 | Addgene NGS Result
ATATGCCAAGTACGCCCCCTATTGACGTCAATGACGGTAAATGGCCCGCCTGGCATTATGCCCAGTACAT
GACCTTATGGGACTTTCCTACTTGGCAGTACATCTACGTATTAGTCATCGCTATTACCATGGTGATGCGG
TTTTGGCAGTACATCAATGGGCGTGGATAGCGGTTTGACTCACGGGGATTTCCAAGTCTCCACCCCATTG
ACGTCAATGGGAGTTTGTTTTGGCACCAAAATCAACGGGACTTTCCAAAATGTCGTAACAACTCCGCCCC
ATTGACGCAAATGGGCGGTAGGCGTGTACGGTGGGAGGTCTATATAAGCAGAGCTGGTTTAGTGAACCGT
CAGATCCGCTAGAGATCCGCGGCCGCTAATACGACTCACTATAGGGAGAGCCGCCACCATGAAACGGACA
GCCGACGGAAGCGAGTTCGAGTCACCAAAGAAGAAGCGGAAAGTCAACCAAAAATTCATACTGGGACTGG
ACATCGGAATCACCAGCGTGGGCTACGGCCTGATCGACTACGAGACAAAGAATATCATCGATGCCGGCGT
TAGACTGTTCCCCGAGGCCAACGTGGAAAACAACGAGGGAAGAAGGTCCAAACGTGGAAGCAGAAGACTG
AAGCGACGCCGCATTCACAGACTTGAACGGGTGAAGAAGCTGCTCGAGGATTATAATCTGCTGGATCAGT
CCCAGATTCCTCAGTCTACAAACCCCTACGCCATCCGCGTGAAGGGCCTGTCTGAAGCCCTGAGCAAGGA
CGAACTCGTGATTGCCCTGCTCCATATCGCCAAGAGAAGAGGCATCCACAAGATCGACGTGATCGACAGC
AACGACGACGTGGGGAACGAGCTCAGCACCAAGGAACAGCTGAATAAGAACAGCAAGCTGCTGAAAGACA
AATTTGTGTGCCAGATCCAGCTGGAAAGAATGAATGAGGGCCAGGTGCGGGGAGAGAAAAACCGGTTCAA
GACCGCTGATATCATCAAGGAAATCATCCAGCTGCTGAATGTGCAGAAGAACTTCCACCAGCTGGACGAG
AACTTCATCAACAAGTACATCGAACTGGTTGAGATGAGACGGGAATACTTCGAGGGCCCCGGCAAGGGCA
GTCCATATGGCTGGGAAGGCGACCCTAAGGCTTGGTACGAGACACTGATGGGCCACTGCACCTACTTCCC
AGATGAGCTGAGAAGCGTGAAATACGCCTACAGTGCCGACCTGTTCAACGCTCTGAACGACCTGAACAAC
CTGGTCATCCAAAGAGATGGACTGTCTAAGCTCGAGTATCATGAGAAGTATCACATCATCGAGAACGTGT
TCAAGCAGAAGAAGAAACCTACACTGAAGCAGATCGCCAATGAGATCAATGTCAACCCTGAAGATATCAA
GGGCTACAGAATCACAAAGTCTGGCAAGCCCCAGTTTACCGAGTTTAAGCTCTACCACGACCTGAAAAGC
GTGCTGTTTGACCAGAGCATCCTGGAGAACGAAGACGTGCTGGACCAGATCGCTGAGATCCTGACCATCT
ACCAGGACAAGGATAGCATCAAATCTAAGCTGACGGAACTGGACATCCTGCTGAACGAGGAAGATAAGGA
AAACATCGCCCAGCTGACTGGCTACACCGGGACCCACCGGCTCAGCCTGAAATGCATCCGGCTGGTCCTG
GAAGAGCAGTGGTATTCTAGCCGGAACCAGATGGAAATCTTCACCCACCTGAACATTAAGCCTAAGAAGA
TCAACCTGACAGCCGCCAACAAGATCCCGAAGGCTATGATCGACGAGTTCATCCTGAGCCCTGTGGTGAA
GAGGACCTTCGGCCAGGCCATTAACCTTATTAACAAGATCATAGAAAAGTACGGCGTGCCTGAAGATATC
ATCATCGAGCTGGCCAGAGAAAATAATAGCAAGGACAAGCAGAAGTTCATCAATGAGATGCAGAAAAAGA
ACGAGAACACCAGAAAGAGAATTAACGAAATCATCGGCAAGTATGGCAACCAGAACGCCAAGAGACTGGT
CGAGAAGATTAGACTGCACGACGAGCAGGAGGGCAAGTGCCTGTACTCACTGGAAAGCATCCCTCTGGAG
GACCTGCTGAACAACCCCAACCACTACGAGGTGGACCACATCATTCCAAGATCTGTGTCCTTCGACAACT
CTTACCACAACAAAGTGCTCGTGAAGCAGAGCGAGAACTCCAAAAAATCCAACCTGACCCCTTACCAGTA
CTTTAACAGCGGCAAGTCCAAGCTCTCTTACAACCAGTTTAAACAACACATCCTGAACCTGAGCAAGTCC
CAGGATAGAATCAGCAAAAAAAAGAAAGAGTATCTGCTGGAAGAACGGGACATCAACAAGTTCGAGGTGC
AAAAAGAGTTCATCAATAGAAACCTGGTGGATACCCGGTACGCCACAAGAGAGCTGACAAACTACCTGAA
GGCCTACTTCAGCGCCAACAATATGAACGTGAAGGTGAAAACGATCAACGGCAGCTTCACCGATTACCTG
CGGAAAGTGTGGAAGTTTAAGAAGGAACGGAACCACGGCTACAAGCACCACGCCGAGGACGCCCTGATTA
TCGCTAATGCCGATTTCCTGTTCAAAGAGAACAAGAAGCTGAAAGCCGTGAACTCTGTGCTGGAAAAACC
TGAGATCGAGAGCAAGCAGCTGGATATCCAGGTGGATAGCGAGGATAACTACAGCGAAATGTTCATCATC
CCTAAGCAGGTCCAGGACATCAAGGACTTCAGAAACTTCAAGTACAGCCACAGAGTGGACAAGAAGCCTA
ACAGACGGCTGATCAACGATACACTGTACAGCACCCGGAAGAAGGACAACTCCACCTACATCGTGCAGAC
CATCAAAGATATCTATGCCAAAGATAATACCACCCTGAAGAAGCAGTTTGACAAGTCACCCGAGAAGTTC
CTCATGTACCAACACGATCCGCGGACCTTCGAGAAGTTGGAAGTGATCATGAAGCAGTACGCTAATGAGA
AGAATCCTCTGGCCAAGTACCACGAGGAAACAGGCGAGTACCTGACCAAATACAGCAAAAAAAACAACGG
CCCTATCGTGAAAAGCCTGAAGTACATTGGAAACAAGCTGGGCAGACACCTAGATGTGACCCACCAGTTC
AAGAGCAGCACCAAGAAGTTGGTGAAGCGGAGCATCAAGCCTTATAGATTCGACGTCTACCTGACCGACA
AGGGATATAAGTTCATCACCATCAGCTACCTGGACGTGCTGAAGAAAGACAATTACTACTACATACCCGA
ACAGAAGTACGACAAGCTCAAACTGGGCAAGGCCATCGACAAAAACGCCAAGTTTATCGCTAGCTTCTAC
AAGAATGATCTGATCAAGCTGGACGGCGAGATCTACAAGATCATCGGCGTGAGTAGCGACACCAGAAACA
TGATCGAACTGGATCTGCCTGACATCAGATACAAAGAATACTGCGAGCTGAACAATATCAAGGGCAAACC
TAGAATCATAAAGACCATCGGCAAAAAGGTGAATAGCATCGAAAAACTGACAACCGACGTGCTGGGCAAC
GTGTTCACCAACACCCAGTACACAAAACCTCAGCTGCTGTTCAAGCGAGGAAATTCTGGCGGCTCAAAAA
GAACCGCCGACGGCAGCGAATTCGAGCCCAAGAAGAAGAGGAAAGTCGGAAGCGGAGCTACTAACTTCAG
CCTGCTGAAGCAGGCTGGAGACGTGGAGGAGAACCCTGGACCTATGACCGAGTACAAGCCCACGGTGCGC
CTCGCCACCCGCGACGACGTCCCCAGGGCCGTACGCACCCTCGCCGCCGCGTTCGCCGACTACCCCGCCA
CGCGCCACACCGTCGATCCGGACCGCCACATCGAGCGGGTCACCGAGCTGCAAGAACTCTTCCTCACGCG
CGTCGGGCTCGACATCGGCAAGGTGTGGGTCGCGGACGACGGCGCCGCGGTGGCGGTCTGGACCACGCCG
GAGAGCGTCGAAGCGGGGGCGGTGTTCGCCGAGATCGGCCCGCGCATGGCCGAGTTGAGCGGTTCCCGGC
TGGCCGCGCAGCAACAGATGGAAGGCCTCCTGGCGCCGCACCGGCCCAAGGAGCCCGCGTGGTTCCTGGC
CACCGTCGGAGTCTCGCCCGACCACCAGGGCAAGGGTCTGGGCAGCGCCGTCGTGCTCCCCGGAGTGGAG
GCGGCCGAGCGCGCCGGGGTGCCCGCCTTCCTGGAGACCTCCGCGCCCCGCAACCTCCCCTTCTACGAGC
GGCTCGGCTTCACCGTCACCGCCGACGTCGAGGTGCCCGAAGGACCGCGCACCTGGTGCATGACCCGCAA
GCCCGGTGCCTCTGGTGGTTCTCCCAAGAAGAAAAGGAAAGTCTAACCGGTCATCATCACCATCACCATT
GAGTTTAAACCCGCTGATCAGCCTCGACTGTGCCTTCTAGTTGCCAGCCATCTGTTGTTTGCCCCTCCCC
CGTGCCTTCCTTGACCCTGGAAGGTGCCACTCCCACTGTCCTTTCCTAATAAAATGAGGAAATTGCATCG
CATTGTCTGAGTAGGTGTCATTCTATTCTGGGGGGTGGGGTGGGGCAGGACAGCAAGGGGGAGGATTGGG
AAGACAATAGCAGGCATGCTGGGGATGCGGTGGGCTCTATGGCTTCTGAGGCGGAAAGAACCAGCTGGGG
CTCGATACCGTCGACCTCTAGCTAGAGCTTGGCGTAATCATGGTCATAGCTGTTTCCTGTGTGAAATTGT
TATCCGCTCACAATTCCACACAACATACGAGCCGGAAGCATAAAGTGTAAAGCCTAGGATGCCTAATGAG
TGAGCTAACTCACATTAATTGCGTTGCGCTCACTGCCCGCTTTCCAGTCGGGAAACCTGTCGTGCCAGCT
GCATTAATGAATCGGCCAACGCGCGGGAAGAGGCGGTTTGCGTATTGGGCCGCTTCCTCGCTCACTGACT
CGCTGCGCTCGGTCGTTCGGCTGCGGCGAGCGGTATCAGCTCACTCAAAGGCGGTAATACGGTTATCCAC
AGAATCAGGGGATAACGCAGGAAAGAACATGTGAGCAAAAGGCCAGCAAAAGGCCAGGAACCGTAAAAAG
GCCGCGTTGCTGGCGTTTTTCCATAGGCTCCGCCCCCCTGACGAGCATCACAAAAATCGACGCTCAAGTC
AGAGGTGGCGAAACCCGACAGGACTATAAAGATACCAGGCGTTTCCCCCTGGAAGCTCCCTCGTGCGCTC
TCCTGTTCCGACCCTGCCGCTTACCGGATACCTGTCCGCCTTTCTCCCTTCGGGAAGCGTGGCGCTTTCT
CATAGCTCACGCTGTAGGTATCTCAGTTCGGTGTAGGTCGTTCGCTCCAAGCTGGGCTGTGTGCACGAAC
CCCCCGTTCAGCCCGACCGCTGCGCCTTATCCGGTAACTATCGTCTTGAGTCCAACCCGGTAAGACACGA
CTTATCGCCACTGGCAGCAGCCACTGGTAACAGGATTAGCAGAGCGAGGTATGTAGGCGGTGCTACAGAG
TTCTTGAAGTGGTGGCCTAACTACGGCTACACTAGAAGAACAGTATTTGGTATCTGCGCTCTGCTGAAGC
CAGTTACCTTCGGAAAAAGAGTTGGTAGCTCTTGATCCGGCAAACAAACCACCGCTGGTAGCGGTGGTTT
TTTTGTTTGCAAGCAGCAGATTACGCGCAGAAAAAAAGGATCTCAAGAAGATCCTTTGATCTTTTCTACG
GGGTCTGACACTCAGTGGAACGAAAACTCACGTTAAGGGATTTTGGTCATGAGATTATCAAAAAGGATCT
TCACCTAGATCCTTTTAAATTAAAAATGAAGTTTTAAATCAATCTAAAGTATATATGAGTAAACTTGGTC
TGACAGTTACCAATGCTTAATCAGTGAGGCACCTATCTCAGCGATCTGTCTATTTCGTTCATCCATAGTT
GCCTGACTCCCCGTCGTGTAGATAACTACGATACGGGAGGGCTTACCATCTGGCCCCAGTGCTGCAATGA
TACCGCGAGACCCACGCTCACCGGCTCCAGATTTATCAGCAATAAACCAGCCAGCCGGAAGGGCCGAGCG
CAGAAGTGGTCCTGCAACTTTATCCGCCTCCATCCAGTCTATTAATTGTTGCCGGGAAGCTAGAGTAAGT
AGTTCGCCAGTTAATAGTTTGCGCAACGTTGTTGCCATTGCTACAGGCATCGTGGTGTCACGCTCGTCGT
TTGGTATGGCTTCATTCAGCTCCGGTTCCCAACGATCAAGGCGAGTTACATGATCCCCCATGTTGTGCAA
AAAAGCGGTTAGCTCCTTCGGTCCTCCGATCGTTGTCAGAAGTAAGTTGGCCGCAGTGTTATCACTCATG
GTTATGGCAGCACTGCATAATTCTCTTACTGTCATGCCATCCGTAAGATGCTTTTCTGTGACTGGTGAGT
ACTCAACCAAGTCATTCTGAGAATAGTGTATGCGGCGACCGAGTTGCTCTTGCCCGGCGTCAATACGGGA
TAATACCGCGCCACATAGCAGAACTTTAAAAGTGCTCATCATTGGAAAACGTTCTTCGGGGCGAAAACTC
TCAAGGATCTTACCGCTGTTGAGATCCAGTTCGATGTAACCCACTCGTGCACCCAACTGATCTTCAGCAT
CTTTTACTTTCACCAGCGTTTCTGGGTGAGCAAAAACAGGAAGGCAAAATGCCGCAAAAAAGGGAATAAG
GGCGACACGGAAATGTTGAATACTCATACTCTTCCTTTTTCAATATTATTGAAGCATTTATCAGGGTTAT
TGTCTCATGAGCGGATACATATTTGAATGTATTTAGAAAAATAAACAAATAGGGGTTCCGCGCACATTTC
CCCGAAAAGTGCCACCTGACGTCGACGGATCGGGAGATCGATCTCCCGATCCCCTAGGGTCGACTCTCAG
TACAATCTGCTCTGATGCCGCATAGTTAAGCCAGTATCTGCTCCCTGCTTGTGTGTTGGAGGTCGCTGAG
TAGTGCGCGAGCAAAATTTAAGCTACAACAAGGCAAGGCTTGACCGACAATTGCATGAAGAATCTGCTTA
GGGTTAGGCGTTTTGCGCTGCTTCGCGATGTACGGGCCAGATATACGCGTTGACATTGATTATTGACTAG
TTATTAATAGTAATCAATTACGGGGTCATTAGTTCATAGCCCATATATGGAGTTCCGCGTTACATAACTT
ACGGTAAATGGCCCGCCTGGCTGACCGCCCAACGACCCCCGCCCATTGACGTCAATAATGACGTATGTTC
CCATAGTAACGCCAATAGGGACTTTCCATTGACGTCAATGGGTGGAGTATTTACGGTAAACTGCCCACTT
GGCAGTACATCAAGTGTATC
